Addgene plasmid #43702: III-TGAT
Depositing lab: Chad Cowan & Kiran Musunuru. Depositing organization: Harvard University. Publication: A TALEN Genome-Editing System for Generating Human Stem Cell-Based Disease Models. Ding Q, Lee YK, Schaefer EA, Peters DT, Veres A, Kim K, Kuperwasser N, Motola DL, Meissner TB, Hendriks WT, Trevisan M, Gupta RM, Moisan A, Banks E, Friesen M, Schinzel RT, Xia F, Tang A, Xia Y, Figueroa E, Wann A, Ahfeldt T, Daheron L, Zhang F, Rubin LL, Peng LF, Chung RT, Musunuru K, Cowan CA. Cell Stem Cell. 2012 Dec 12. pii: S1934-5909(12)00645-5. doi: 10.1016/j.stem.2012.11.011. PubMed 23246482.
Backbone
  Vector backbone: pCRII-TOPO
  Backbone manufacturer: Invitrogen
  Backbone size w/o insert (bp): 3973
  Vector type: Bacterial Cloning
Growth in bacteria
  Bacterial resistance: Ampicillin and Kanamycin, 100 & 50 μg/mL
  Growth temperature: 37°C
  Growth strain: Top10
  Copy number: High Copy
Gene/Insert
  Gene/Insert name: III-TGAT
  Species: Synthetic
  Insert size (bp): 426
  Cloning method: TOPO Cloning
  Sequencing primers: 5′ T7; 3′ M13-rev
Terms and licenses: Academic/Nonprofit Terms; Industry Terms: Not Available to Industry
How to cite: III-TGAT was a gift from Chad Cowan & Kiran Musunuru (Addgene plasmid # 43702 ; http://n2t.net/addgene:43702 ; RRID:Addgene_43702)
