[The description below was written by a language model from this plasmid's Addgene catalogue record.]
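Description:
III-TGAT is a bacterial cloning plasmid built on the commercial pCRII-TOPO backbone (about 4.0 kb without insert), into which a 426 bp synthetic fragment was placed by TOPO cloning. It is a high-copy plasmid maintained in E. coli and is selected with both ampicillin and kanamycin, in keeping with the two resistance markers carried by this backbone. No feature table is available for this entry, so the origin of replication and other backbone elements are not itemised. The listed sequencing primers (T7 on the 5′ side, M13 reverse on the 3′ side) indicate that the insert lies in the standard cloning region flanked by those priming sites.

The record describes the insert only by its name and as synthetic. It does not state the insert's composition, and it lists no promoter, tag or reporter intended for expression. The plasmid was deposited in connection with a TALEN genome-editing system developed for generating human stem cell-based disease models. Given that context, the name plausibly denotes a pre-assembled block of TALE repeat units recognising the bases T-G-A-T, assigned to the third position in a modular assembly scheme. A fragment of about 426 bp is roughly the length expected for four TALE repeats. That reading is an inference from the name, size and associated work rather than something the record says. On that basis, III-TGAT is best seen as a storage and propagation vector for a library component, from which the fragment is recovered and joined with other modules to build full-length TALE DNA-binding arrays. It is not itself a functional nuclease expression construct.
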