>Addgene plasmid #43702 | III-TGAT | depositor partial sequence | sequence record 58967 | III-TGAT sequence 426 bps
CGTCTCGGCTCACCCCAGAGCAGGTCGTGGCCATTGCCTCGAATGGAGGGGGCAAACAGGCGTTGGAAAC
CGTACAACGATTGCTGCCGGTGCTGTGCCAAGCGCACGGACTCACCCCAGAGCAGGTCGTGGCAATCGCG
AGCAATAACGGCGGAAAACAGGCTTTGGAAACGGTGCAGAGGCTCCTTCCAGTGCTGTGCCAAGCGCACG
GCCTCACCCCAGAGCAGGTCGTGGCAATCGCCTCCAACATTGGCGGGAAACAGGCACTCGAGACTGTCCA
GCGCCTGCTTCCCGTGCTGTGCCAAGCGCACGGATTAACCCCAGAGCAGGTCGTGGCCATTGCCTCGAAT
GGAGGGGGCAAACAGGCGTTGGAAACCGTACAACGATTGCTGCCGGTGCTGTGCCAAGCGCACGGACTCA
GAGACG
