>Addgene plasmid #43702 | III-TGAT | addgene partial sequence | sequence record 61800 | M13-F20 5'-TGTAAAACGACGGCCAGT-3'
TTGGGCGAATTGGGCCCTCTGATGCATGCTCGAGCGGCCGCCAGTGTGATGGATATCTGCAGAATTCGCC
CTTCGTCCTAGCGCGTCTCGGCTCACCCCAGAGCAGGTCGTGGCCATTGCCTCGAATGGAGGGGGCAAAC
AGGCGTTGGAAACCGTACAACGATTGCTGCCGGTGCTGTGCCAAGCGCACGGACTCACCCCAGAGCAGGT
CGTGGCAATCGCGAGCAATAACGGCGGAAAACAGGCTTTGGAAACGGTGCAGAGGCTCCTTCCAGTGCTG
TGCCAAGCGCACGGCCTCACCCCAGAGCAGGTCGTGGCAATCGCCTCCAACATTGGCGGGAAACAGGCAC
TCGAGACTGTCCAGCGCCTGCTTCCCGTGCTGTGCCAAGCGCACGGATTAACCCCAGAGCAGGTCGTGGC
CATTGCCTCGAATGGAGGGGGCAAACAGGCGTTGGAAACCGTACAACGATTGCTGCCGGTGCTGTGCCAA
GCGCACGGACTCAGAGACGTGGGCACAGGAAAGAAGGGCGAATTCCAGCACACTGGCGGCCGTTACTAGT
GGATCCGAGCTCGGTACCAAGCTTGATGCATAGCTTGAGTATTCTATAGTGTCACCTAAATAGCTTGGCG
TAATCATGGTCATAGCTGTTTCCTGTGTGAAATTGTTATCCGCTCACAATTCCACACAACATACGAGCCG
GAAGCATAAAGTGTAAAGCCTGGGGTGCCTAATGAGTGAGCTAACTCACATTAATTGCGTTGCGCTCACT
GCCCGCTTTCCAGTCGGGAAACCTGTCGTGCCAGCTGCATTAATGAATCGGCCAACGCGCGGGGAGAGGC
GGTTTGCGTATTGGGCGCTCTTCCGCTTCCTCGCTCACTGACTCGCTGCGCTCGGTCGTTCGGCTGCGGC
GAGCGGTATCAGCTCACTCAAAGGCGGTAATACGGTTATCACAATCG
